Addgene plasmid #145339: pmCellFree_KA1_ZIKVC
Purpose: Cell-free/mammalian expression vector for Zika virus capsid protein with N-term eGFP
Depositing lab: Rob Parton. Depositing organization: University of Queensland. Publication: Mapping Interactions among Cell-Free Expressed Zika Virus Proteins. Varasteh Moradi S, Gagoski D, Mureev S, Walden P, McMahon KA, Parton RG, Johnston WA, Alexandrov K. J Proteome Res. 2020 Apr 3;19(4):1522-1532. doi: 10.1021/acs.jproteome.9b00771. Epub 2020 Mar 9. PubMed 32081002.
Backbone
  Vector backbone: pmCellFree_KA1
  Vector type: Bacterial Expression
Growth in bacteria
  Bacterial resistance: Ampicillin, 100 μg/mL
  Growth temperature: 37°C
  Growth strain: DH5alpha
  Copy number: High Copy
Gene/Insert
  Gene/Insert name: ZIKV Capsid
  Species: NC_012532 (ZIKAV)
  Promoter: T7- CMV/CAG
  Tag / fusion protein: 8xHis and eGFP (N terminal on backbone)
  Cloning method: Gateway Cloning
Terms and licenses: Academic/Nonprofit Terms; Industry Terms: Not Available to Industry
How to cite: pmCellFree_KA1_ZIKVC was a gift from Rob Parton (Addgene plasmid # 145339 ; http://n2t.net/addgene:145339 ; RRID:Addgene_145339)
