[The description below was written by a language model from this plasmid's Addgene catalogue record and pLannotate feature annotations shown in this document.]
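Description:
pmCellFree_KA1_ZIKVC is a multi-host expression plasmid built on the pmCellFree_KA1 backbone for producing the Zika virus capsid protein as an N-terminal eGFP fusion, either in cell-free translation reactions or in mammalian cells. It is catalogued as a bacterial expression vector. It is propagated in E. coli through a high-copy ColE1/pUC-type origin and selected with ampicillin via the AmpR β-lactamase gene.

The expression cassette has stacked promoters. A CAG-type arrangement (CMV enhancer, chicken β-actin promoter and chimeric intron fragments) drives transcription in mammalian cells. A T7 promoter immediately downstream allows T7 RNA polymerase-driven transcription for in vitro or cell-free use. The EGFP coding sequence follows and is joined through an attB1 site to a roughly 310 nt fragment of the Zika polyprotein, closed by attB2, which reflects Gateway cloning of the insert. The automated annotation attaches generic polyprotein (NS5) text to this fragment, but the catalogue entry identifies it as the capsid region from the NC_012532 reference genome. The catalogue lists an 8xHis tag together with eGFP at the N terminus. The feature table, however, detects only a short His-tag fragment downstream of attB2, so the exact tag placement cannot be confirmed from the annotation. The cassette ends with a β-globin-derived segment, the rabbit β-globin poly(A) signal and a T7 terminator.

Baculovirus recombination regions (lef2/ORF603 and ORF1629) flank the cassette, and a loxP site lies nearby. These backbone elements could support transfer into baculovirus genomes for insect-cell expression, although the record does not state this as a use. The associated publication used such constructs to map interactions among cell-free expressed Zika virus proteins.
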