Features (pLannotate 1.2.2; 21 found; start..end, strand, type, name):
      4..39      +  CDS            lef2 (fragment): baculovirus late expression factor 2
    181..1008    +  misc_recomb    baculovirus recombination region (lef2/ORF603): contains ORF603 and part of lef2
   1020..1078    +  misc_recomb    baculovirus recombination region (ORF603) (fragment): contains ORF603 and part of lef2
   1140..1443    +  enhancer       CMV enhancer: human cytomegalovirus immediate early enhancer
   1449..1726    +  promoter       chicken β-actin promoter: No description available
   1727..1862    +  intron         hybrid intron (fragment): hybrid between chicken β-actin (CBA) and minute virus of mice (MMV) introns (Gray et al., 2011)
   1951..2081    +  intron         chimeric intron (fragment): chimera between introns from chicken β-actin and rabbit β-globin
   2147..2165    +  promoter       T7 promoter: promoter for bacteriophage T7 RNA polymerase
   2339..3049    +  CDS            EGFP: EGFP is a basic (constitutively fluorescent) green fluorescent protein published in 1996, derived from Aequorea victoria. It is reported to be a rapidly-maturing weak dimer with moderate acid sensitivity.
   3074..3098    +  protein_bind   attB1: mutant version of attB; recombination site for the Gateway® BP reaction BP Clonase™
   3101..3412    +  CDS            POLG_ZIKV (fragment): Experimental evidence at protein level: Swiss-Prot protein existence level 1. [RNA-directed RNA polymerase NS5]: Replicates the viral (+) and (-) RNA genome, and performs the capping of genomes in the cytoplasm (PubMed:31090058). Methylates viral RNA cap at guanine N-7 and ribose 2'-O positions. Once sufficient NS5 is expressed, binds to the cap-proximal structure and inhibits further translation of the viral genome (PubMed:32313955). Besides its role in RNA genome replication, also prevents the establishment of a cellular antiviral state by blocking the interferon-alpha/beta (IFN-alpha/beta)
   3414..3438    -  protein_bind   attB2: mutant version of attB; recombination site for the Gateway® BP reaction BP Clonase™
   3473..3490    +  CDS            7xHis (fragment): 6xHis affinity tag
   3502..3570    +  CDS            HBB (fragment): HBB_PONPY - Experimental evidence at transcript level: Swiss-Prot protein existence level 2. Involved in oxygen transport from the lung to the various peripheral tissues. From Pongo pygmaeus (Bornean orangutan).
   3645..3700    +  polyA_signal   β-globin poly(A) signal: rabbit β-globin polyadenylation signal (Gil and Proudfoot, 1987)
   3788..3835    +  terminator     T7 terminator: transcription terminator for bacteriophage T7 RNA polymerase
   3848..4553    +  misc_recomb    baculovirus recombination region (ORF1629): contains part of ORF1629
   4562..4595    +  protein_bind   loxP: Cre-mediated recombination occurs in the 8-bp core sequence (GCATACAT). Cre recombinase
   4763..5350    -  rep_origin     ori: high-copy-number ColE1/pMB1/pBR322/pUC origin of replication
   5363..6223    -  CDS            AmpR: β-lactamase; bla; confers resistance to ampicillin, carbenicillin, and related antibiotics
   6224..6275    -  promoter       AmpR promoter (fragment): bla
>Addgene plasmid #145339 | pmCellFree_KA1_ZIKVC | addgene full sequence | sequence record 304988 | Addgene NGS Result
TCCTGCATCTTTTAATCAAATCCCAAGATGTGTATAAACGCGCCGGTATGTACAGGAAGAGGTTTATACT
AAACTGTTACATTGCAAACGTGGTTTCGTGTGCCAAGTGTGAAAACCGATGTTTAATCAAGGCTCTGACG
CATTTCTACAACCACGACTCCAAGTGTGTGGGTGAAGTCATGCATCTTTTAATCAAATCCCAAGATGTGT
ATAAACCACCAAACTGCCAAAAAATGAAAACTGTCGACAAGCTCTGTCCGTTTGCTGGCAACTGCAAGGG
TCTCAATCCTATTTGTAATTATTGAATAATAAAACAATTATAAATGTCAAATTTGTTTTTTATTAACGAT
ACAAACCAAACGCAACAAGAACATTTGTAGTATTATCTATAATTGAAAACGCGTAGTTATAATCGCTGAG
GTAATATTTAAAATCATTTTCAAATGATTCACAGTTAATTTGCGACAATATAATTTTATTTTCACATAAA
CTAGACGCCTTGTCGTCTTCTTCTTCGTATTCCTTCTCTTTTTCATTTTTCTCTTCATAAAAATTAACAT
AGTTATTATCGTATCCATATATGTATCTATCGTATAGAGTAAATTTTTTGTTGTCATAAATATATATGTC
TTTTTTAATGGGGTGTATAGTACCGCTGCGCATAGTTTTTCTGTAATTTACAACAGTGCTATTTTCTGGT
AGTTCTTCGGAGTGTGTTGCTTTAATTATTAAATTTATATAATCAATGAATTTGGGATCGTCGGTTTTGT
ACAATATGTTGCCGGCATAGTACGCAGCTTCTTCTAGTTCAATTACACCATTTTTTAGCAGCACCGGATT
AACATAACTTTCCAAAATGTTGTACGAACCGTTAAACAAAAACAGTTCACCTCCCTTTTCTATACTATTG
TCTGCGAGCAGTTGTTTGTTGTTAAAAATAACAGCCATTGTAATGAGACGCACAAACTAATATCACAAAC
TGGAAATGTCTATCAATATATAGTTGCTGATGGCCGGCCGTAATGAGACGCACAAACTAATATCACAAAC
TGGAAATGTCTATCAATATATAGTTGCTCTAGTTATTAATAGTAATCAATTACGGGGTCATTAGTTCATA
GCCCATATATGGAGTTCCGCGTTACATAACTTACGGTAAATGGCCCGCCTGGCTGACCGCCCAACGACCC
CCGCCCATTGACGTCAATAATGACGTATGTTCCCATAGTAACGCCAATAGGGACTTTCCATTGACGTCAA
TGGGTGGAGTATTTACGGTAAACTGCCCACTTGGCAGTACATCAAGTGTATCATATGCCAAGTACGCCCC
CTATTGACGTCAATGACGGTAAATGGCCCGCCTGGCATTATGCCCAGTACATGACCTTATGGGACTTTCC
TACTTGGCAGTACATCTACGTATTAGTCATCGCTATTACCATGCATGGTCGAGGTGAGCCCCACGTTCTG
CTTCACTCTCCCCATCTCCCCCCCCTCCCCACCCCCAATTTTGTATTTATTTATTTTTTAATTATTTTGT
GCAGCGATGGGGGCGGGGGGGGGGGGGGGGCGCGCGCCGGGGGGGGGGGGGGGGGGGGGGGGGGGGGGGG
GGGGGGGGCGGAGAGGTGCGGCGGCAGCCAATCAGAGCGGCGCGCTCCGAAAGTTTCCTTTTATGGCGAG
GCGGCGGCGGCGGCGGCCCTATAAAAAGCGAAGCGCGCGGCGGGCGGGAGTCGCTGCGCGCTGCCTTCGC
CCCGTGCCCCGCTCCGCCGCCGCCTCGCGCCGCCCGCCCCGGCTCTGACTGACCGCGTTACTCCCACAGG
TGAGCGGGCGGGACGGCCCTTCTCCTTCGGGCTGTAATTAGCGCTTGGTTTAATGACGGCTTGTTTCTTT
TCTGTGGCTGCGTGAAAGCCTTGAGGGGCTCCGGGAGGGCCCTTTGTGCGGGGGGAGCGGCTCGGGGCTG
TCCGCGGGGGGACGGCTGCCTTCGGGGGGGACGGGGCAGGGCGGGGTTCGGCTTCTGGCGTGTGACCGGC
GGCTCTAGAGCCTCTGCTAACCATGTTCATGCCTTCTTCTTTTTCCTACAGCTCCTGGGCAACGTGCTGG
TTATTGTGCTGTCTCATCATTTTGGCAAAGAATTGGATCGGACGTCTAATACGACTCACTATAGGGACAT
CTTAAGTTTATTTTATTTTATTTTATTTTATTTTATTTTATTTTATTTTATTTTATTTTATTTTATTTAA
CCATGACAGTAATGTATAAAGTCTGTAAAGACATTAAACACGTAAGTGAAACCATGGGCACCTCTGGTCA
CCACCATCACCACCATCACCACGGCACAAGCAAGGGCGAGGAGCTGTTCACCGGGGTGGTGCCCATCCTG
GTCGAGTTGGACGGCGACGTAAACGGCCACAAGTTCAGCGTGTCCGGCGAGGGCGAGGGCGATGCCACCT
ACGGCAAGCTGACCCTGAAGTTCATCTGCACCACCGGCAAGCTGCCCGTGCCCTGGCCCACCCTCGTGAC
CACCCTGACCTACGGCGTGCAGTGCTTCAGCCGCTACCCCGACCACATGAAGCAGCACGACTTCTTCAAG
TCCGCCATGCCCGAAGGCTACGTCCAGGAGCGCACCATCTTCTTCAAGGACGACGGCAACTACAAGACCC
GCGCCGAGGTGAAGTTCGAGGGCGACACCCTGGTGAACCGCATCGAGCTGAAGGGCATCGACTTCAAGGA
GGACGGCAACATCCTGGGGCACAAGCTGGAGTACAACTACAACAGCCACAACGTCTATATCATGGCCGAC
AAGCAGAAGAACGGCATCAAGGTGAACTTCAAGATCCGCCACAACATCGAGGACGGCAGCGTGCAGCTCG
CCGACCACTACCAGCAGAACACCCCCATCGGCGACGGCCCCGTGCTGCTGCCCGACAACCACTACCTGAG
CACCCAGTCCGCCCTGAGCAAAGACCCCAACGAGAAGCGCGATCACATGGTCCTGCTGGAGTTCGTGACC
GCCGCCGGGATCACTCTCGGCATGGACGAGCTATACAAGCTGGAGGTGCTCTTCCAGGGTCCGACAAGTT
TGTACAAAAAAGCAGGCTTCATGAAAAACCCCAAAGAAGAAATCCGGAGGATCCGGATTGTCAATATGCT
AAAACGCGGAGTAGCCCGTGTAAACCCCTTGGGAGGTTTGAAGAGGTTGCCAGCCGGACTTCTGCTGGGT
CATGGACCCATCAGAATGGTTTTGGCGATACTAGCCTTTTTGAGATTTACAGCAATCAAGCCATCACTGG
GCCTTATCAACAGATGGGGTTCCGTGGGGAAAAAAGAGGCTATGGAAATAATAAAGAAGTTCAAGAAAGA
TCTTGCTGCCATGTTGAGAATAATCAATGCTAGGAAAGAGAGGAAGAGACGTAACCCAGCTTTCTTGTAC
AAAGTGGTGTAAGCGGCCGCCAGCTTTCTAGACCAGTTTAAACATCACCATCACCATCACTAAGTGATTA
ACCTCAGGTGCAGGCTGCCTATCAGAAGGTGGTGGCTGGTGTGGCCAATGCCCTGGCTCACAAATACCAC
TGAGATCGATCTTTTTCCCTCTGCCAAAAATTATGGGGACATCATGAAGCCCCTTGAGCATCTGACTTCT
GGCTAATAAAGGAAATTTATTTTCATTGCAATAGTGTGTTGGAATTTTTTGTGTCTCTCACTCGGAAGGA
CATATGGGAGGGCAAATCATTTAAAACATCAGAATGAGTATTTGGTTTAGAGTTTGGCAACATATGCCCA
TATGTAACTAGCATAACCCCTTGGGGCCTCTAAACGGGTCTTGAGGGGTTTTTTGCTGAAAGCATGCGGA
GGAAATTCTCCTTGAAGTTTCCCTGGTGTTCAAAGTAAAGGAGTTTGCACCAGACGCACCTCTGTTCACT
GGTCCGGCGTATTAAAACACGATACATTGTTATTAGTACATTTATTAAGCGCTAGATTCTGTGCGTTGTT
GATTTACAGACAATTGTTGTACGTATTTTAATAATTCATTAAATTTATAATCTTTAGGGTGGTATGTTAG
AGCGAAAATCAAATGATTTTCAGCGTCTTTATATCTGAATTTAAATATTAAATCCTCAATAGATTTGTAA
AATAGGTTTCGATTAGTTTCAAACAAGGGTTGTTTTTCCGAACCGATGGCTGGACTATCTAATGGATTTT
CGCTCAACGCCACAAAACTTGCCAAATCTTGTAGCAGCAATCTAGCTTTGTCGATATTCGTTTGTGTTTT
GTTTTGTAATAAAGGTTCGACGTCGTTCAAAATATTATGCGCTTTTGTATTTCTTTCATCACTGTCGTTA
GTGTACAATTGACTCGACGTAAACACGTTAAATAGAGCTTGGACATATTTAACATCGGGCGTGTTAGCTT
TATTAGGCCGATTATCGTCGTCGTCCCAACCCTCGTCGTTAGAAGTTGCTTCCGAAGACGATTTTGCCAT
AGCCACACGACGCCTATTAATTGTGTCGGCTAACACGTCCGCGATCAAATTTGTAGTTGAGCTTTTTGGA
ATTGCGATCGCATAACTTCGTATAGCATACATTATACGAAGTTATAAGCTCGGAACGCTGCGCTCGGTCG
TTCGGCTGCGGCGAGCGGTATCAGCTCACTCAAAGGCGGTAATACGGTTATCCACAGAATCAGGGGATAA
CGCAGGAAAGAACATGTGAGCAAAAGGCCAGCAAAAGGCCAGGAACCGTAAAAAGGCCGCGTTGCTGGCG
TTTTTCCATAGGCTCCGCCCCCTGACGAGCATCACAAAAATCGACGCTCAAGTCAGAGGTGGCGAAACCC
GACAGGACTATAAAGATACCAGGCGTTTCCCCCTGGAAGCTCCCTCGTGCGCTCTCCTGTTCCGACCCTG
CCGCTTACCGGATACCTGTCCGCCTTTCTCCCTTCGGGAAGCGTGGCGCTTTCTCATAGCTCACGCTGTA
GGTATCTCAGTTCGGTGTAGGTCGTTCGCTCCAAGCTGGGCTGTGTGCACGAACCCCCCGTTCAGCCCGA
CCGCTGCGCCTTATCCGGTAACTATCGTCTTGAGTCCAACCCGGTAAGACACGACTTATCGCCACTGGCA
GCAGCCACTGGTAACAGGATTAGCAGAGCGAGGTATGTAGGCGGTGCTACAGAGTTCTTGAAGTGGTGGC
CTAACTACGGCTACACTAGAAGAACAGTATTTGGTATCTGCGCTCTGCTGAAGCCAGTTACCTTCGGAAA
AAGAGTTGGTAGCTCTTGATCCGGCAAACAAACCACCGCTGGTAGCGGTGGTTTTTTTGTTTGCAAGCAG
CAGATTACGCGCAGAAAAAAAGGATCTCAAGAAGATCCTTTGTTACCAATGCTTAATCAGTGAGGCACCT
ATCTCAGCGATCTGTCTATTTCGTTCATCCATAGTTGCCTGACTCCCCGTCGTGTAGATAACTACGATAC
GGGAGGGCTTACCATCTGGCCCCAGTGCTGCAATGATACCGCGAGACCCACGCTCACCGGCTCCAGATTT
ATCAGCAATAAACCAGCCAGCCGGAAGGGCCGAGCGCAGAAGTGGTCCTGCAACTTTATCCGCCTCCATC
CAGTCTATTAATTGTTGCCGGGAAGCTAGAGTAAGTAGTTCGCCAGTTAATAGTTTGCGCAACGTTGTTG
CCATTGCTACAGGCATCGTGGTGTCACGCTCGTCGTTTGGTATGGCTTCATTCAGCTCCGGTTCCCAACG
ATCAAGGCGAGTTACATGATCCCCCATGTTGTGCAAAAAAGCGGTTAGCTCCTTCGGTCCTCCGATCGTT
GTCAGAAGTAAGTTGGCCGCAGTGTTATCACTCATGGTTATGGCAGCACTGCATAATTCTCTTACTGTCA
TGCCATCCGTAAGATGCTTTTCTGTGACTGGTGAGTACTCAACCAAGTCATTCTGAGAATAGTGTATGCG
GCGACCGAGTTGCTCTTGCCCGGCGTCAATACGGGATAATACCGCGCCACATAGCAGAACTTTAAAAGTG
CTCATCATTGGAAAACGTTCTTCGGGGCGAAAACTCTCAAGGATCTTACCGCTGTTGAGATCCAGTTCGA
TGTAACCCACTCGTGCACCCAACTGATCTTCAGCATCTTTTACTTTCACCAGCGTTTCTGGGTGAGCAAA
AACAGGAAGGCAAAATGCCGCAAAAAAGGGAATAAGGGCGACACGGAAATGTTGAATACTCATACTCTTC
CTTTTTCAATATTATTGAAGCATTTATCAGGGTTATTGTCTCATGTCCGCGCGTT
